>Addgene plasmid #237072 | LgBiT-BCL9 Fusion Vector | addgene full sequence | sequence record 471920 | Addgene NGS Result
AAGACGCGTGACGTCGGCAGTGAAAAAAATGCTTTATTTGTGAAATTTGTGATGCTATTGCTTTATTTGT
AACCATTATAAGCTGCAATAAACAAGTTAACAACAACAATTGCATTCATTTTATGTTTCAGGTTCAGGGG
GAGGTGTGGGAGGTTTTTTAAAGCAAGTAAAACCTCTACAAATGTGGTATGGCTGATTATGATCCGCGGC
CGCAATACGTCGACGTTATCAGCTGACTTCGTACGAGAGCCTAGGTGTTTCCCCAAGGGGTTATGCTAGT
TATTGCTCAGCGGTGGCAGCAGCCAACTCAGCTTCCTTTCGGGCTTTGTTAGCAGCCGGATCAGCTTGCA
TGCCTGCAGGTCGACTCTAGAGGATCCCCGGGTACCGAGCCCGAATTCGTTTAAACAAACATCATGTTTC
CTGGGTTGCCAGGTCCTTGGCTAAATCCACCCATGCCCACGTCAGCAGCCATGCCCCGGGGCCTCATCTG
TGGGGGGATCATGATGTTCTGTTGGGGTCCCATCATGCCCTGCATGGACATCATCATGCCTGGAGAGCCC
ACAGGCCCAGGGTGGGTGTAGAGCCCGGCAGGCCCCCGATCCTTGCCAGGAATCATGCCCACGGCAGCAG
CTGGATTGCTCATCAGGGTGGGCTGGCCGGGCATTGTAGATTGTGCTGGTGACATCATCCGATGGTGAGG
TCCCATCATGCCTTGTTGGAGAAAGGCTGGTGGTCTCATGGGGTTGTGGCCTGGCATGGATGGAGCTGTA
CCAAGAGGGATGTCCGGAGTTCCCACTGGCCCTGGACCTCCCATGCCAGGTAATGCTAGTCCCATTCTGG
GGGCTTGTTCGCCCATCATCCCCTGCATGTGTGAAAACCCAGGTCCAGGACCCTGGGGCTGTTTACGGCC
TGGAACTTCCCCTCGAGGGAAATATTGCAGCGTCTGGCTGGGCTTCTCAGATGGAATAATGCGGGATAGA
TCAAACTCAGGTATTCCGGTGGCTCCAGGTCGGATGACCTCCTGCAGATCTGGGTCTGTAAACACCGAAG
GCATGCTGTTCCCCAGGACAGTGAAGGAGTCAGGACCCCCGGGGCCTCCAGGCTTGCAAAGTGCTGCATC
TGCTGAACTTTGGGGCAGGTTGCTGGGGCGGCCAAGGGGGCCTTCTCCTGGGAAACCCATCCCTCCTGGG
AAGCTGCCCTGCCCCCCACTGGGGCCATTGTGAGGGAATGGAACCTGCTGTGGGGGAGACTGTACTGGAG
GGAAGCCCTGGGGGAAGCCCATCCGTCCTTGAGGTACCATCGGTGGCTCCTGGGACCCATGCCCCATGAT
AGGATTGTGTGACATCAAGCCAGGCCCCATTGGGACCCCATGAGGAGGTATGTTGGGTCCCACGGCATTT
GGAGAGGGCATCTGATTGGAGTGAGAAAGTGGCTGGGTCATTCCCATTGGGCTGAGGGTTGGCATCGGAA
CCACGGGGTTTGGACCTGAAATTCGAGGATTCTGTGTATTAATGCCCATTCCTGGCATATTATTCATTGA
TGGCAAGTTGGGAGAACGAGCTGGAGGGGAGTCGTCATCTGAGCTGGCCACAGTCTTGATAGCATCATGG
TATAACGGGGTGGAACTGGGCATTGCAAACTTGGACATTCGAGACATCATAATAGAGAGTGGGTTCTGGG
AAAGGGTTGGCTCTGGAGGCATGGTATAAGGTGTACTAGAGGGAAGACTTCCAGGGATATTCACAGAGGC
AGGCTGGCTGGCTGTAGGAGGTGGGGGGCCACCTGACTCTACATTTCCCAGCATGGCTGGGGAGGCCATG
GTGAGGGGTGCTTTATGGTTTGGAGGGATCCCAGGACTCTGAAGGGGAGGTTTTGGAGAAGAGGTCCATC
CAGGTGACGGGGCAGGAAGTGATGGAGACTTGAGGTGGACAGGTGAAGCAGCAGCAGACCCCAAAACAGG
GGGGGACTTAATGGAAGCAGCAGCAGCTGGGCCCGCCAGCATGCCTGCCAGCTGCGATGGAGTCTGGGGG
GACTTGAGGTTCCCCGAGGGCGAGCCCAGCATTGGTGACTGGACTTGGTGCATCGTGGGAGACTTCAGAG
GGTTAATGCCTGGGGAATGCACCTGGCTGCCTGCCACAGATATATCCAAGGGCTTCCGCCCCAGGCCGCG
CTGAACTGGAGGAGCTGTGTTGAGGCTGGTGGGGTTACTGGAAGGGTTGAGAGGTAGTGGTGGCATATGA
CTGAGCCGGCTGTTAGTCCTCTGGTCGGGCCCAATTGGTTCTCTGAGATTCCGCAAGCCACTGTTGCTGC
CTGGACCCTGAGACATGGGAAGGAATGGTCTGGGGCCCATGCCATACTCCTGCTGGGGGTGCTCACCAAA
TGGCAGTGGCACCATCTTCTGCTGAGCAGGCAGCATGTCTGAGCCACCTGGGCGTAATTTCAGCATCTCC
TCAGGGCCCGCCCCAGCCTCTCTCATCTTCTGAGGTATCATCTGAGAGTTGGATCCCATGTTGACATTTA
GATTGACATCTCCCTTCATCCCACTAGGAACCATCCCAAACTCAAGTTCCCGACCAGGGCCCATCTGTGG
GGGAATTCCTTTTGGAAAGTCACCCCTAGAAGGACTCAGAGGGCCCTCAACTGGTATTCGAGGGAAAATG
GGGTTATTCCCAGGCTCCATGTGGCGCTGGGAGCCTGGAATCATCCTGTTCATCTCCATGCTGGGCCTGA
TGCCTTCCATGGCCATCCCTGGGGGGAGACCCAGCTGTTTCTCTGCCAGCTGCTGCTGAAACATCTCTTC
AGACAATCCTTGGGGGTTTGGGAAGCGTTCCCCTCGGCCAGGACCGCTGAAAATGCCCTGGCCAGGAGGA
AAATTTCGACCATCTGGGATTTTTGGCACATCATCTGGCCAACTGACTCCAGAAAGACCTGGTCTAGATG
CAGGGTTGGGGACATTCGGCCCTTCCATTTCAGAGTTTATCATGCCTGCAAATCCAGGGAGGCGCATCTG
GCTCCCTGGCATGTTGGGGTGGGGAGCCATGCCCCTCGGGGGCAGAGAATGTGGCATGTTGATACCATCA
GAAAATGGCTCTGTACCCCCAGGTGCCCAGCCTTCACTAGGGGTCATCTGGTATGGAGGGGGGGGTCCTC
GGACCACTCCCCGAGGCCCGTGCTGATGGACCATCATGTCCTGGAGGGAACACTGCTGGACAACCACTTG
TTCCTGCTTCCTCCTCTTCTCTTCATAAAACTCCTGCTGCAGTTTCAGCCACGCTATCTGCTCGGGAGTC
ATATGGTCAAGGTGGTCGGGTCCTATGGTCCCAGACTGGGAGTTCATAGAAGGTGGAACCATTTCATCTG
GAGAAAAGGGTACATCTCTATGTCCTTGAGGGCCAAATGGAGCTCCCACGTCTGTCCGGGGCCCAGGTCC
CTTACCTAGGCTTTGGGATTGGGCCATCATGGCCTGTATTGGCCCTTCTGGTTTTTTCTGAGGCCCATCT
AATACCCCAGGATTCTGCTGCGGTCCCCCACTTTGTGCTCCTGTGAATTCTTTCTCATCAGGAAAAAGCA
TGCGCTGGATATCTCTGAGAGTTTGTAAGGAGCGCTCCCGGTGCTCCAGCTGCTCCTGAGATAGGCCATC
GGGATTCTCTCCCAGTGTGGGGGGCTCGCCACTGGACACTGGTGGAGGCGGAGGGGCTTTGGGATCTGCT
GAAGAGCTATTGCTCCCCTGGGAGACAGGGGTCACTGCCCTATTGTTGGGAGTTGAGTTGGGCCCAGTAC
CATCTGGGGGCAGTGGAGTGGAGCTGGCAGGACTTCCTACAGAAGGAATCAGTTTGTTTTCTACCCCAGG
ACTCTCCCGGTCCAGGGGACGTGGGGGTGCGGCAGGCTTGGGTGCTGGTGCCGGAATGGGTGGAGTTGGC
TGCAGTCTGGTATTCTGGGAAGAATTCTGGTCCTGGTTGGCCGGAGCTGGGGGCTGTTGTGGGAGAGGTT
TCGGATCATTCCGAAGGGCAGATATCTGTGTGTTCAGAGGCGCTGTGCTTCTCTCTGTCTTGTTGTTAGA
AATGTTCTGGATGTGGAAAGAGACGATAGTTTCAACCTGGCCCTTCAAAACAGCTTCTGCAGCTTTATTG
GCCATCTCAGTAGAAAACACGTACACCACTTTGGCTGGAGTCTTCTGAGCAGGTGTGGGCTCTGTGGCAG
TAGTTTGGCCATGGGAGGGGGTAGAAGACCTGGGGGCTGTAGCATTTGATGGGGTCATCGAGTGTGGTGT
GTGCTGGGAATCCTGGGACTTTATGTGGTCAGCAGAATTACATTCTTTAATGTCAGAGTCATCGTTTGGA
GTCCCAGGATCTCTCTGATCAAAGGAGTCGGCGGAAATACTTCGCTCCCTTTTCCCCTTGCCCTTGGCAC
CATTTCCAGCCCCATTCTTCAGCCCCATGCTCCCACCTGGGCCAGGGAGTGCTTTAGGGGTATGGCCCCC
ACTCTTGGAGTCACAGGGGGATGGCTGGGATTGGCTGGCTGAGCCCCCCTGTTTACCCTGATTGGAGAAT
TTGGAATCCAGCTGGGGGTTTCCAGATGGGGACATCACTGTAGGGGGACGGACCATCACCTCCTGCTTTG
ACTTAGGGCTACTCTGTGTGTTTCCTGATGGAGAGCTCCTCACTTTAGGGTTACTGGAATGCATGGCGAT
CGCACCGCTCGAGCCTCCACCTCCGCTCCCGCCACCACCGGAGCTCCCACTGTTGATGGTTACTCGGAAC
AGCATGGAGCCGTCGGGGGTGATCAGGCGCTCGTCGATAATTTTGTTGCCGTTCCACAGGGTCCCTGTTA
CAGTGATCTTTTTGCCGTCGAACACGGCGATGCCTTCATACGGCCGTCCGAAATAGTTCAGCATGTTCGG
CGTAACCCCGTCGATTACCAGTGTGCCATAGGGCAGGATCACCTTAAAGTGATGATCATCCACAGGGTAC
ACCACCTTAAACACCTCTTCGATCTGGGCCATTTGGTCGGCGCTCAGACCTTCATACGGGATGATGACAT
GGATGTCGATCTTCAGGGCATTTTCACCGCTCCGGACAATCCTTTGGATCGGAGTTACGGACACGGCGAG
ATTCTGCAGCAAACTGGACACACCTCCCTGTTCAAGGACTTGGTCCAGGTTGTAGGCGGCTGTCTGTTCC
CAGTCCCCAACGAAATCTTCGAGTGTGAAGACCATGGTGAGCGCTAGCTGCAAAAAGAACAAGTAGCTTG
TATTCTATAGTGTCACCTAAATGGGCGATCTGACGGTTCACTAAACCAGCTCTGCTTATATAGGCCTCCC
TGGCGCGCCACTAGTTATTAATAGTAATCAATTACGGGGTCATTAGTTCATAGCCCATATATGGAGTTCC
GCGTTACATAACTTACGGTAAATGGCCCGCCTGGCTGACCGCCCAACGACCCCCGCCCATTGACGTCAAT
AATGACGTATGTTCCCATAGTAACGCCAATAGGGACTTTCCATTGACGTCAATGGGTGGAGTATTTACGG
TAAACTGCCCACTTGGCAGTACATCAAGTGTATCATATGCCAAGTCCGCCCCCTATTGACGTCAATGACG
GTAAATGGCCCGCCTGGCATTATGCCCAGTACATGACCTTACGGGACTTTCCTACTTGGCAGTACATCTA
CGTATTAGTCATCGCTATTACCATGGTGATGCGGTTTTGGCAGTACACCAATGGGCGTGGATAGCGGTTT
GACTCACGGGGATTTCCAAGTCTCCACCCCATTGACGTCAATGGGAGTTTGTTTTGGCACCAAAATCAAC
GGGACTTTCCAAAATGTCGTAATAACCCCGCCCCGTTGACGCAAATGGGCGGTAGGCGTGTACGGTGGGA
GGTCAAATCGAATTCTAATACTGTTGACAATTAATCATCGGCATAGTATATCGGCATAGTATAATACGAC
AAGGTGAGGAACTAAACCCAGGAGGCAGATCATGATTGAACAAGATGGATTGCACGCAGGTTCTCCGGCC
GCTTGGGTGGAGAGGCTATTCGGCTATGACTGGGCACAACAGACAATCGGCTGCTCTGATGCCGCCGTGT
TCCGGCTGTCAGCGCAGGGGCGCCCGGTTCTTTTTGTCAAGACCGACCTGTCCGGTGCCCTGAATGAACT
GCAGGACGAGGCAGCGCGGCTATCGTGGCTGGCCACGACGGGCGTTCCTTGCGCAGCTGTGCTCGACGTT
GTCACTGAAGCGGGAAGGGACTGGCTGCTATTGGGCGAAGTGCCGGGGCAGGATCTCCTGTCATCTCACC
TTGCTCCTGCCGAGAAAGTATCCATCATGGCTGATGCAATGCGGCGGCTGCATACGCTTGATCCGGCTAC
CTGCCCATTCGACCACCAAGCGAAACATCGCATCGAGCGAGCACGTACTCGGATGGAAGCCGGTCTTGTC
GATCAGGATGATCTGGACGAAGAGCATCAGGGGCTCGCGCCAGCCGAACTGTTCGCCAGGCTCAAGGCGC
GCATGCCCGACGGCGAGGATCTCGTCGTGACCCATGGCGATGCCTGCTTGCCGAATATCATGGTGGAAAA
TGGCCGCTTTTCTGGATTCATCGACTGTGGCCGGCTGGGTGTGGCGGACCGCTATCAGGACATAGCGTTG
GCTACCCGTGATATTGCTGAAGAGCTTGGCGGCGAATGGGCTGACCGCTTCCTCGTGCTTTACGGTATCG
CCGCTCCCGATTCGCAGCGCATCGCCTTCTATCGCCTTCTTGACGAGTTCTTCTGATTCGAAATGACCGA
CCAAGCGACGCCCAACCGGTATCAGCTCACTCAAAGGCGGTAATACGGTTATCCACAGAATCAGGGGATA
ACGCAGGAAAGAACATGTCAAACATGAGAATTACAACTTATATCGTATGGGGCTGACTTCAGGTGCTACA
TTTGAAGAGATAAATTGCACTGAAATCTAGAAATATTTTATCTGATTAATAAGATGATCTTCTTGAGATC
GTTTTGGTCTGCGCGTAATCTCTTGCTCTGAAAACGAAAAAACCGCCTTGCAGGGCGGTTTTTCGAAGGT
TCTCTGAGCTACCAACTCTTTGAACCGAGGTAACTGGCTTGGAGGAGCGCAGTCACCAAAACTTGTCCTT
TCAGTTTAGCCTTAACCGGCGCATGACTTCAAGACTAACTCCTCTAAATCAATTACCAGTGGCTGCTGCC
AGTGGTGCTTTTGCATGTCTTTCCGGGTTGGACTCAAGACGATAGTTACCGGATAAGGCGCAGCGGTCGG
ACTGAACGGGGGGTTCGTGCATACAGTCCAGCTTGGAGCGAACTGCCTACCCGGAACTGAGTGTCAGGCG
TGGAATGAGACAAACGCGGCCATAACAGCGGAATGACACCGGTAAACCGAAAGGCAGGAACAGGAGAGCG
CACGAGGGAGCCGCCAGGGGGAAACGCCTGGTATCTTTATAGTCCTGTCGGGTTTCGCCACCACTGATTT
GAGCGTCAGATTTCGTGATGCTTGTCAGGGGGGCGGAGCCTATGGAAAAACGGCTTTGCCGCGGCCCTCT
CACTTCCCTGTTAAGTATCTTCCTGGCATCTTCCAGGAAATCTCCGCCCCGTTCGTAAGCCATTTCCGCT
CGCCGCAGTCGAACGACCGAGCGTAGCGAGTCAGTGAGCGAGGAAGCGGAATATATCCTGTATCACATAT
TCTGCTGACGCACCGGTGCAGCCTTTTTTCTCCTGCCACATGAAGCACTTCACTGACACCCTCATCAGTG
CCAACATAGTAAGCCAGTATACACTCCGCTAGCGCTGATGTCCGGAATCGTCACACAAAAAACCAACACA
CAGATGTAATGAAAATAAAGATATTTTATTGCGGCCATCGTGATGGCTAGAGTCTAAACTCGACCTACCT
CCTTAGCGCGCGGTCGTGTACTGGGCCGGCGGTTGCCGCTGTCGGCCAGCACCTCGACGCAGCCGTCGGT
CCATACGGCTGCGCTCCGGCGAGCGATTTGTGTGCGACCGACGGTGCCGGCCCCGCTGCGGACGATGGCA
TCGCAGCGGCCTTGAGCCCAGGCAGCATCGTCGAAGTTGCCGTCCACGAGGCTCTGGTAGAGCTGATCCA
GGCCGATGCGCAGCATGTAGGCTCGCAGACGAGGGCTGCCGGCCAGCTCGGGATGCCGGCGCTCGAAGTA
GCGAGTCTGCTGCTCCATGCAAGCCAGCCAGGGCCGCCAGAAGAAGATGTTGGCCACCTCGTACTGACTG
TCCCCGAACATAGCTTCGGACCAGTCGATTACGGCGGTGATGCGGCCGTTGTCGGTCAGGACGTTGTTGC
TGCCGAAGTCGGCATGGACGAGGTGGCGCACCTCGGGACAGTCTTCGGCCCACAGCATCAGTTCGTCCAG
GGCTTGAGCTACGCTGGCGGACACGGTGTCGTCCATCACGGTCTGCCAGTGGTAGACATGGGGATCAGCA
ATGGCGCAAATGAAATCCCGCCAGGTTGTGTACTGGCCGATGCCTTGGGGCCCGAATGGGCCGAAGCCGC
TGGTTTGACTGAGGTCGGCGGCGGCAATAGCATCCATAGCTTCGGCGACAGGCTGTAACACAGCAGGCAG
CTCTGTTTCGGGGAGGTCTTGGAGAGTAACGCCTTGGGCGCGTCTACTGATGCAGTATGTCAGGCTCTCG
CTGAACTCGCCGATGTCCAACACTTCGGGGATGGGTAGTGCAGCGCTGGCGAAGTGGCGGTACACGTAGC
GGTCTTTGTAGAAGCCATCAGCGCAGCTATTCACCCGCAGTACATAGCCGCGTCCGCCGACATCGAAGCT
GAAGGCTCGGCTCTCTTCGCCCTCCGACAACTGCATCAGGTCGCTCACACTGTCGAACTTCTCGATGAGA
AATTTTTCAACGCTGGTAGCGGTGAGTTCGGGCTTCTTCATGGTGGCGCTAGTGTCAGAAGAATCGAGCT
TTTTGCAAAAGCCTAGGCCTCCAAAAAAGCCTCCTCACTACTTCTGGAATAGCTCAGAGGCCGAGGCGGC
CTCGGCCTCTGCATAAATAAAAAAAATTAGTCAGCCATGGGGCGGAGAATGGGCGGAACTGGGCGGAGTT
AGGGGCGGGATGGGCGGAGTTAGGGGCGGGACTATGGTTGCTGACTAATTGAGATGCATGCTTTGCATAC
TTCTGCCTGCTGGGGAGCCTGGGGACTTTCCACACCTGGTTGCTGACTAATTGAGATGCATGCTTTGCAT
ACTTCTGCCTGCTGGGGAGCCTGGGGACTTTCCACACCCTAACTGACACACATTCCACAGCTGGTTCTTT
CCGCCTCAGAAGGTACCTAACCAAGTTCCTCTTTCAGAGGTTATTTCAGGCCATGGTGCTGCGC
Features (pLannotate 1.2.2; 19 found; start..end, strand, type, name):
     17..98      -  polyA_signal   SV40 poly(A) signal: SV40 polyadenylation signal
    121..204     -  CDS            large T antigen (fragment): large T antigen from SV40 (simian virus 40)
    261..279     -  terminator     T7 terminator (fragment): transcription terminator for bacteriophage T7 RNA polymerase
    287..336     -  CDS            SET1 (fragment): solubility-enhancement tag derived from T7 phage gene 10B
    343..398     -  misc_feature   MCS: pUC18/19 multiple cloning site
    407..4684    -  CDS            BCL9: BCL9_HUMAN - Experimental evidence at protein level: Swiss-Prot protein existence level 1. Involved in signal transduction through the Wnt pathway. Promotes beta-catenin's transcriptional activity (By similarity). From Homo sapiens (Human).
   4742..5215    -  CDS            Nluc (fragment): NanoLuc® luciferase human codon-optimized
   5254..5272    -  promoter       SP6 promoter: promoter for bacteriophage SP6 RNA polymerase
   5298..5320    -  promoter       minimal CMV promoter (fragment): human cytomegalovirus (CMV) immediate early promoter
   5330..5695    +  enhancer       CMV enhancer: human cytomegalovirus immediate early enhancer
   5697..5884    +  promoter       CMV promoter (fragment): human cytomegalovirus (CMV) immediate early promoter
   5903..5950    +  promoter       EM7 promoter: synthetic bacterial promoter&nbsp
   5982..6773    +  CDS            neo: KKA2_KLEPN - Also known as kan, nptII. Experimental evidence at protein level: Swiss-Prot protein existence level 1. Resistance to kanamycin, neomycin, paromomycin, ribostamycin, butirosin and gentamicin B. From Klebsiella pneumoniae.
   6993..7538    +  rep_origin     p15A ori: Plasmids containing the medium-copy-number p15A origin of replication can be propagated in E. coli cells that contain a second plasmid with the ColE1 origin.
   7626..7681    +  rep_origin     RSF ori (fragment): Plasmids containing the RSF 1030 origin of replication can be propagated in E. coli cells that contain additional plasmids with compatible origins.
   7780..7806    -  misc_feature   bom (fragment): basis of mobility region from pBR322
   7822..7870    -  polyA_signal   poly(A) signal: synthetic polyadenylation signal
   7909..8931    -  CDS            hph: KHYB_ECOLX - Experimental evidence at protein level: Swiss-Prot protein existence level 1. The aminoglycoside phosphotransferases achieve inactivation of their antibiotic substrates by phosphorylation. Only phosphorylates hygromycin and closely related compounds such as demethyl analogs and destomycin. From Escherichia coli.
   8962..9319    -  promoter       SV40 promoter: SV40 enhancer and early promoter
