[The description below was written by a language model from this plasmid's Addgene catalogue record and pLannotate feature annotations shown in this document.]
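Description:
LgBiT-BCL9 Fusion Vector is a mammalian expression plasmid of about 9.4 kb built on the pFN217K LgBiT CMV-Hyg Flexi Vector backbone. It expresses full-length, unmutated human BCL9 fused at its N terminus to LgBiT, the large subunit of the split NanoLuc luciferase (NanoBiT) system. The annotation software detects LgBiT as a partial NanoLuc coding sequence lying immediately upstream of the BCL9 open reading frame. BCL9 is a Wnt pathway component that promotes the transcriptional activity of beta-catenin. The catalogue states that the fusion is driven by a CMV promoter. In the feature table, a CMV enhancer and promoter fragments sit upstream of the fusion, although the automated strand assignments for these elements are mixed and should be read cautiously. An SP6 promoter lies between the CMV region and the fusion, which would permit in vitro transcription. Downstream are a short multiple cloning site remnant, a T7 terminator fragment and an SV40 polyadenylation signal.

For propagation in E. coli, the plasmid carries a kanamycin/neomycin phosphotransferase gene preceded by the bacterial EM7 promoter. The catalogue describes the plasmid as high copy, whereas the annotation labels the origin as p15A with a small RSF-like fragment, so the record is not fully consistent on this point. Stable mammalian lines can be selected with hygromycin through an hph cassette driven by the SV40 enhancer/early promoter and ended by a synthetic poly(A) signal.

The record gives no use beyond expressing the fusion. LgBiT fusions of this kind are generally paired with a partner carrying the complementary small peptide, so that luminescence reports protein–protein interaction in live cells.
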