Addgene plasmid #237072: LgBiT-BCL9 Fusion Vector
Purpose: Express LgBiT-BCL9 Fusion Protein in Mammalian Cells under a CMV promoter
Depositing lab: Promega Corporation.
Backbone
  Vector backbone: pFN217K LgBiT CMV-Hyg Flexi Vector
  Vector type: Mammalian Expression
  Selectable markers: Hygromycin
Growth in bacteria
  Bacterial resistance: Kanamycin, 50 μg/mL
  Growth temperature: 37°C
  Growth strain: DH5alpha
  Copy number: High Copy
Gene/Insert
  Gene/Insert name: BCL9
  Species: H. sapiens (human)
  Mutation: None
  Entrez Gene: BCL9 (a.k.a. LGS)
  Promoter: CMV
  Tag / fusion protein: LgBiT (N terminal on backbone)
  Cloning method: Other
Terms and licenses: Academic/Nonprofit Terms; Industry Terms
How to cite: LgBiT-BCL9 Fusion Vector was a gift from Promega Corporation (Addgene plasmid # 237072 ; http://n2t.net/addgene:237072 ; RRID:Addgene_237072)
